>Addgene plasmid #41162 | pcDNA3 PBD wt (Nigg AH12) | addgene partial sequence | sequence record 55539 | CMV-F 5'-CGCAAATGGGCGGTAGGCGTG-3'
ACTAGAGAACCCACTGCTTACTGGCTTATCGAAATTAATACGACTCACTATAGGGAGACCCAAGCTGGCT
AGCGTTTAAACTTAAGCTTACCATGGAGCAGAAGCTGATCTCCGAGGAGGACCTGAACGAGCAGAAGCTG
ATCTCCGAGGAGGACCTGAACGAGCAGAAGCTGATCTCCGAGGAGGACCTGAACCTGGAGGTGCTGTTCC
AGGGACCCGGGGTACCTAAGGATCCAGTGTGGTGGAATTCCAGATCTTCGATTGCTCCCAGCAGCCTGGA
CCCCAGCAACCGGAAGCCCCTCACAGTCCTCAATAAAGGCTTGGAGAACCCCCTGCCTGAGCGTCCCCGG
GAAAAAGAAGAACCAGTGGTTCGAGAGACAGGTGAGGTGGTCGACTGCCACCTCAGTGACATGCTGCAGC
AGCTGCACAGTGTCAATGCCTCCAAGCCCTCGGAGCGTGGGCTGGTCAGGCAAGAGGAGGCTGAGGATCC
TGCCTGCATCCCCATCTTCTGGGTCAGCAAGTGGGTGGACTATTCGGACAAGTACGGCCTTGGGTATCAG
CTCTGTGATAACAGCGTGGGGGTGCTCTTCAATGACTCAACACGCCTCATCCTCTACAATGATGGTGACA
GCCTGCAGTACATAGAGCGTGACGGCACTGAGTCCTACCTCACCGTGAGTTCCCATCCCAACTCCTTGAT
GAAGAAGATCACCCTCCTTAAATATTTCCGCAATTACATGAGCGAGCACTTGCTGAAGGCAGGTGCCAAC
ATCACGCCGCGCGAAGGTGATGAGCTCGCCCGGCTGCCCTACCTACGGACCTGGTTCCGCACCCGCAGCG
CCATCATCCTGCACCTCAGCAACGGCAGCGTGCAGATCA
