>Addgene plasmid #41162 | pcDNA3 PBD wt (Nigg AH12) | addgene partial sequence | sequence record 55540 | BGH-rev 5'-TAGAAGGCACAGTCGAGG-3'
CTCTAGACTCGAGTTAGGAGGCCTTGAGACGGTTGCTGGCCGAGCGTGAGCTCAGCAGCTTGTCCACCAT
AGTGCGGGCGTAGCGGAGCCGGCTGGCCAGCTCCTTGCAGCAGCCGTACTCCTCCAGGAGACTCAGGCGG
TATGTGCGGAAGTCCCGCTTCTCGTCGATGTAGGTCACGGCTGCCATCAGTGGGCACAAGATGAGCTTGG
TGTGATCCTGGAAGAAGTTGATCTGCACGCTGCCGTTGCTGAGGTGCAGGATGATGGCGCTGCGGGTGCG
GAACCAGGTCCGTAGGTAGGGCAGCCGGGCGAGCTCATCACCTTCGCGCGGCGTGATGTTGGCACCTGCC
TTCAGCAAGTGCTCGCTCATGTAATTGCGGAAATATTTAAGGAGGGTGATCTTCTTCATCAAGGAGTTGG
GATGGGAACTCACGGTGAGGTAGGACTCAGTGCCGTCACGCTCTATGTACTGCAGGCTGTCACCATCATT
GTAGAGGATGAGGCGTGTTGAGTCATTGAAGAGCACCCCCACGCTGTTATCACAGAGCTGATACCCAAGG
CCGTACTTGTCCGAATAGTCCACCCACTTGCTGACCCAGAAGATGGGGATGCAGGCAGGATCCTCAGCCT
CCTCTTGCCTGACCAGCCCACGCTCCGAGGGCTTGGAGGCATTGACACTGTGCAGCTGCTGCAGCATGTC
ACTGAGGTGGCAGTCGACCACCTCACCTGTCTCTCGAACCACTGGTTCTTCTTTTTCCCGGGGACGCTCA
GGCAGGGGGTTCTCCAAGCCTTTATTGAGGACTGTGAGGGGCTTCCGGTTGCTGGGGTCCAGGCTGCTG
