[The description below was written by a language model from this plasmid's Addgene catalogue record.]
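Description:
pcDNA3 PBD wt (Nigg AH12) is a mammalian expression plasmid built on a modified Invitrogen pcDNA3.1 backbone (pcDNA3.1/3x myc-C) that supplies an amino-terminal triple Myc epitope tag. The total construct is about 6.3 kb, comprising a backbone of roughly 5.5 kb and an 831 bp insert. It is propagated in E. coli as a high-copy plasmid under ampicillin selection. It also carries a neomycin resistance marker, so transfected mammalian cells can be selected with G418 when stable expression is wanted.

The insert encodes only the Polo-Box domain (PBD) of human Polo-like kinase 1 (PLK1), residues 326–603, in its wild-type form; the N-terminal kinase domain is absent. The fragment was generated by PCR and cloned in frame between EcoRI and XhoI sites, both of which are retained. Transcription is driven by the CMV promoter, a strong constitutive promoter in most mammalian cell lines, and the use of a BGH reverse sequencing primer suggests the standard pcDNA3.1 BGH polyadenylation region lies downstream. The expressed protein carries the 3xMyc tag followed by a PreScission protease site at its N terminus. The tag permits detection or immunoprecipitation with anti-Myc antibodies, and the protease site allows the tag to be cleaved off if required.

The PBD is the phosphopeptide-binding module that targets Plk1 to its subcellular docking sites. According to the associated publication title, the plasmid comes from work examining how different Plk1 functions depend on PBD-mediated targeting. Expressing the isolated domain is suited to such localisation and binding studies. No feature table was provided, so element positions cannot be confirmed beyond the catalogue fields.
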