Addgene plasmid #41162: pcDNA3 PBD wt (Nigg AH12)
Depositing lab: Erich Nigg. Depositing organization: University of Basel. Publication: Different Plk1 functions show distinct dependencies on Polo-Box domain-mediated targeting. Hanisch A, Wehner A, Nigg EA, Sillje HH. Mol Biol Cell. 2006 Jan;17(1):448-59. Epub 2005 Nov 2. 10.1091/mbc.e05-08-0801 PubMed 16267267.
Backbone
  Vector backbone: pcDNA3.1/3x myc-C
  Backbone manufacturer: Invitrogen
  Backbone size w/o insert (bp): 5500
  Total vector size (bp): 6331
  Vector type: Mammalian Expression
  Selectable markers: Neomycin (select with G418)
Growth in bacteria
  Bacterial resistance: Ampicillin, 100 μg/mL
  Growth temperature: 37°C
  Growth strain: DH5alpha
  Copy number: High Copy
Gene/Insert
  Gene/Insert name: PBD (alt names: Plk1-PBD wt; Plk1 Polo Box Domain; Polo-like kinase 1 Polo Box Domain)
  Species: H. sapiens (human)
  Insert size (bp): 831
  Mutation: Contains Plk1-PBD only (aa 326–603)
  GenBank ID: NM_005030.3 X73458.1
  Entrez Gene: PLK1 (a.k.a. PLK, STPK13)
  Promoter: CMV
  Tag / fusion protein: 3xMyc (N terminal on backbone); PreScission Site (N terminal on backbone)
  Cloning method: Restriction Enzyme; 5′ cloning site EcoRI (not destroyed); 3′ cloning site XhoI (not destroyed)
  Sequencing primers: 5′ CMV-F; 3′ BGH-rev
Terms and licenses: Academic/Nonprofit Terms; Industry Terms: Not Available to Industry
Depositor comments: The Plk1-PBDWT (aa 326–603) was cloned in-frame by PCR into a pcDNA3.1 vector encoding an amino-terminal 3xmyc-tag (Invitrogen, Carlsbad, CA) using primers 5'-CCG GAA TTC CAG ATC TTC GAT TGC TCC CAG CAG CCT GG-3' and 5'-CCG CTC GAG TTA GGA GGC CTT GAG ACG GTT GC-3'.
How to cite: pcDNA3 PBD wt (Nigg AH12) was a gift from Erich Nigg (Addgene plasmid # 41162 ; http://n2t.net/addgene:41162 ; RRID:Addgene_41162)
